>Addgene plasmid #206940 | 3M-Qt-FLAG | addgene full sequence | sequence record 407618 | Addgene NGS Result
GACGGATCGGGAGATCTCCCGATCCCCTATGGTGCACTCTCAGTACAATCTGCTCTGATGCCGCATAGTT
AAGCCAGTATCTGCTCCCTGCTTGTGTGTTGGAGGTCGCTGAGTAGTGCGCGAGCAAAATTTAAGCTACA
ACAAGGCAAGGCTTGACCGACAATTGCATGAAGAATCTGCTTAGGGTTAGGCGTTTTGCGCTGCTTCGCG
ATGTACGGGCCAGATATACGCGTTGACATTGATTATTGACTAGTTATTAATAGTAATCAATTACGGGGTC
ATTAGTTCATAGCCCATATATGGAGTTCCGCGTTACATAACTTACGGTAAATGGCCCGCCTGGCTGACCG
CCCAACGACCCCCGCCCATTGACGTCAATAATGACGTATGTTCCCATAGTAACGCCAATAGGGACTTTCC
ATTGACGTCAATGGGTGGAGTATTTACGGTAAACTGCCCACTTGGCAGTACATCAAGTGTATCATATGCC
AAGTACGCCCCCTATTGACGTCAATGACGGTAAATGGCCCGCCTGGCATTATGCCCAGTACATGACCTTA
TGGGACTTTCCTACTTGGCAGTACATCTACGTATTAGTCATCGCTATTACCATGGTGATGCGGTTTTGGC
AGTACATCAATGGGCGTGGATAGCGGTTTGACTCACGGGGATTTCCAAGTCTCCACCCCATTGACGTCAA
TGGGAGTTTGTTTTGGCACCAAAATCAACGGGACTTTCCAAAATGTCGTAACAACTCCGCCCCATTGACG
CAAATGGGCGGTAGGCGTGTACGGTGGGAGGTCTATATAAGCAGAGCTCTCTGGCTAACTAGAGAACCCA
CTGCTTACTGGCTTATCGAAATTAATACGACTCACTATAGGGAGACCCAAGCTGGCTAGCGTTTAAACTT
AAGCTTGGTACCGAGCTCGGATCCACTAGTCCAGTGTGGTGGAATTCGCCACCATGGACCCTGAGACATG
CCCTTGTCCAACAGGCGGCAGCTGCACCTGTAGCGACAAGTGCAAGTGCAAAGGCTGCAAGTGTACCAAC
TGCAAGAAGTCCTGCTGCAGCTGCTGTCCTGCCGGCTGTGAAAAGTGCGCCAAGGACTGCGTGTGCAAGG
GCGAAGAAGGCGCCAAAGCCGAGGCCGAGAAGTGCAGCTGTTGTCAGGGCGGCACCGGTGGCAGCACCAG
CACCACACTGGTCAAGTGCGCCTGCGAGCCTTGCCTGTGTAATGTGGACCCTAGCAAGGCCATCGACCGG
AACGGCCTGTACTACTGTTCTGAGGCCTGTGCCGATGGCCACACCGGCGGATCTAAAGGCTGTGGACACA
CCGGCTGCAACTGTCACGGCTCCGCGGGTGGCTGCGACGATAAGTGCGGATGTGCTGTGCCTTGTCCTGG
CGGCACCGGCTGTAGATGTACAAGCGCTAGAAGCGGAGCCGCCGCTGGCGAACATACAACATGTGGATGT
GGCGAGCACTGCGGCTGCAATCCTTGTGCCTGTGGCAGAGAGGGCACACCTTCTGGCAGAGCCAACAGAA
GGGCCAACTGTTCTTGTGGCGCCGCTTGCAATTGTGCCTCTTGCGGCTCTGCTACAGCCCCTGGAGGTGG
TGGAAGTGGGGGAGGATCGGGTGGATCAGCGAACAAGAGCCAGCTGTACCCTGACAGCCCTCTGACCGAC
CAGGACTTCAACCAGCTGGACCAGACCGTGATTGAAGCCGCCAGAAGGCAGCTCGTCGGCAGAAGATTCA
TCGAGCTGTACGGCCCTCTCGGCAGAGGCATGCAGAGCGTGTTCAACGACATCTTCATGGAAAGCCACGA
GGCCAAGATGGACTTCCAGGGCAGCTTCGACACCGAGGTGGAAAGCAGCAGAAGAGTGAACTACACAATC
CCCATGCTGTACAAGGACTTCGTGCTGTACTGGCGCGACCTGGAACAGAGCAAGGCCCTGGACATCCCCA
TCGATTTTTCCGTGGCCGCCAACGCCGCTAGAGATGTGGCCTTTCTGGAAGATCAGATGATCTTTCACGG
CAGCAAAGAGTTCGACATCCCCGGCCTGATGAACGTGAAGGGCAGACTGACACACCTGATCGGCAATTGG
TACGAGAGCGGCAACGCCTTCCAGGACATCGTGGAAGCCCGGAACAAGCTGCTGGAAATGAACCACAACG
GCCCCTACGCTCTGGTGCTGAGCCCTGAGCTGTATAGCCTGCTGCACAGAGTGCACAAGGACACCAACGT
CCTGGAAATCGAGCACGTGCGCGAGCTGATTACCGCCGGTGTCTTTCAGAGCCCTGTGCTGAAGGGAAAG
TCCGGCGTGATCGTGAACACCGGCAGAAACAACCTGGACCTGGCCATCAGCGAGGACTTCGAGACAGCCT
ATCTGGGCGAAGAGGGCATGAATCACCCCTTCCGGGTGTACGAGACAGTGGTGCTGCGGATTAAGAGGCC
TGCCGCCATCTGCACCCTGATCGATCCTGAAGAAGGCTCCGGCGACTACAAGGACGACGACGACAAATGA
GCGGCCGCTCGAGTCTAGAGGGCCCGTTTAAACCCGCTGATCAGCCTCGACTGTGCCTTCTAGTTGCCAG
CCATCTGTTGTTTGCCCCTCCCCCGTGCCTTCCTTGACCCTGGAAGGTGCCACTCCCACTGTCCTTTCCT
AATAAAATGAGGAAATTGCATCGCATTGTCTGAGTAGGTGTCATTCTATTCTGGGGGGTGGGGTGGGGCA
GGACAGCAAGGGGGAGGATTGGGAAGACAATAGCAGGCATGCTGGGGATGCGGTGGGCTCTATGGCTTCT
GAGGCGGAAAGAACCAGCTGGGGCTCTAGGGGGTATCCCC
[124 nt withheld, positions 2841-2964]
C
[91 nt withheld, positions 2966-3056]
A
[49 nt withheld, positions 3058-3106]
CCTTTGACGTTGGAGTCCACGTTCTTT
[37 nt withheld, positions 3134-3170]
ACCCTATCTCGGTCTATTCTTTTGATTTATAAGGGATTTTGCCGATTTCGGCCTATTGGTTAAAAAATGA
GCTGATTTAACAAAAATTTAACGCGAATTAATTCTGTGGAATGTGTGTCAGTTAGGGTGTGGAAAGTCCC
CAGGCTCCCCAGCAGGCAGAAGTATGCAAAGCATGCATCTCAATTAGTCAGCAACCAGGTGTGGAAAGTC
CCCAGGCTCCCCAGCAGGCAGAAGTATGCAAAGCATGCATCTCAATTAGTCAGCAACCATAGTCCCGCCC
CTAACTCCGCCCATCCCGCCCCTAACTCCGCCCAGTTCCGCCCATTCTCCGCCCCATGGCTGACTAATTT
TTTTTATTTATGCAGAGGCCGAGGCCGCCTCTGCCTCTGAGCTATTCCAGAAGTAGTGAGGAGGCTTTTT
TGGAGGCCTAGGCTTTTGCAAAAAGCTCCCGGGAGCTTGTATATCCATTTTCGGATCTGATCAGCACGTG
TTGACAATTAATCATCGGCATAGTATATCGGCATAGTATAATACGACAAGGTGAGGAACTAAACCATGGC
CAAGTTGACCAGTGCCGTTCCGGTGCTCACCGCGCGCGACGTCGCCGGAGCGGTCGAGTTCTGGACCGAC
CGGCTCGGGTTCTCCCGGGACTTCGTGGAGGACGACTTCGCCGGTGTGGTCCGGGACGACGTGACCCTGT
TCATCAGCGCGGTCCAGGACCAGGTGGTGCCGGACAACACCCTGGCCTGGGTGTGGGTGCGCGGCCTGGA
CGAGCTGTACGCCGAGTGGTCGGAGGTCGTGTCCACGAACTTCCGGGACGCCTCCGGGCCGGCCATGACC
GAGATCGGCGAGCAGCCGTGGGGGCGGGAGTTCGCCCTGCGCGACCCGGCCGGCAACTGCGTGCACTTCG
TGGCCGAGGAGCAGGACTGACACGTGCTACGAGATTTCGATTCCACCGCCGCCTTCTATGAAAGGTTGGG
CTTCGGAATCGTTTTCCGGGACGCCGGCTGGATGATCCTCCAGCGCGGGGATCTCATGCTGGAGTTCTTC
GCCCACCCCAACTTGTTTATTGCAGCTTATAATGGTTACAAATAAAGCAATAGCATCACAAATTTCACAA
ATAAAGCATTTTTTTCACTGCATTCTAGTTGTGGTTTGTCCAAACTCATCAATGTATCTTATCATGTCTG
TATACCGTCGACCTCTAGCTAGAGCTTGGCGTAATCATGGTCATAGCTGTTTCCTGTGTGAAATTGTTAT
CCGCTCACAATTCCACACAACATACGAGCCGGAAGCATAAAGTGTAAAGCCTGGGGTGCCTAATGAGTGA
GCTAACTCACATTAATTGCGTTGCGCTCACTGCCCGCTTTCCAGTCGGGAAACCTGTCGTGCCAGCTGCA
TTAATGAATCGGCCAACGCGCGGGGAGAGGCGGTTTGCGTATTGGGCGCTCTTCCGCTTCCTCGCTCACT
GACTCGCTGCGCTCGGTCGTTCGGCTGCGGCGAGCGGTATCAGCTCACTCAAAGGCGGTAATACGGTTAT
CCACAGAATCAGGGGATAACGCAGGAAAGAACATGTGAGCAAAAGGCCAGCAAAAGGCCAGGAACCGTAA
AAAGGCCGCGTTGCTGGCGTTTTTCCATAGGCTCCGCCCCCCTGACGAGCATCACAAAAATCGACGCTCA
AGTCAGAGGTGGCGAAACCCGACAGGACTATAAAGATACCAGGCGTTTCCCCCTGGAAGCTCCCTCGTGC
GCTCTCCTGTTCCGACCCTGCCGCTTACCGGATACCTGTCCGCCTTTCTCCCTTCGGGAAGCGTGGCGCT
TTCTCATAGCTCACGCTGTAGGTATCTCAGTTCGGTGTAGGTCGTTCGCTCCAAGCTGGGCTGTGTGCAC
GAACCCCCCGTTCAGCCCGACCGCTGCGCCTTATCCGGTAACTATCGTCTTGAGTCCAACCCGGTAAGAC
ACGACTTATCGCCACTGGCAGCAGCCACTGGTAACAGGATTAGCAGAGCGAGGTATGTAGGCGGTGCTAC
AGAGTTCTTGAAGTGGTGGCCTAACTACGGCTACACTAGAAGAACAGTATTTGGTATCTGCGCTCTGCTG
AAGCCAGTTACCTTCGGAAAAAGAGTTGGTAGCTCTTGATCCGGCAAACAAACCACCGCTGGTAGCGGTG
GTTTTTTTGTTTGCAAGCAGCAGATTACGCGCAGAAAAAAAGGATCTCAAGAAGATCCTTTGATCTTTTC
TACGGGGTCTGACGCTCAGTGGAACGAAAACTCACGTTAAGGGATTTTGGTCATGAGATTATCAAAAAGG
ATCTTCACCTAGATCCTTTTAAATTAAAAATGAAGTTTTAAATCAATCTAAAGTATATATGAGTAAACTT
GGTCTGACAGTTACCAATGCTTAATCAGTGAGGCACCTATCTCAGCGATCTGTCTATTTCGTTCATCCAT
AGTTGCCTGACTCCCCGTCGTGTAGATAACTACGATACGGGAGGGCTTACCATCTGGCCCCAGTGCTGCA
ATGATACCGCGAGACCCACGCTCACCGGCTCCAGATTTATCAGCAATAAACCAGCCAGCCGGAAGGGCCG
AGCGCAGAAGTGGTCCTGCAACTTTATCCGCCTCCATCCAGTCTATTAATTGTTGCCGGGAAGCTAGAGT
AAGTAGTTCGCCAGTTAATAGTTTGCGCAACGTTGTTGCCATTGCTACAGGCATCGTGGTGTCACGCTCG
TCGTTTGGTATGGCTTCATTCAGCTCCGGTTCCCAACGATCAAGGCGAGTTACATGATCCCCCATGTTGT
GCAAAAAAGCGGTTAGCTCCTTCGGTCCTCCGATCGTTGTCAGAAGTAAGTTGGCCGCAGTGTTATCACT
CATGGTTATGGCAGCACTGCATAATTCTCTTACTGTCATGCCATCCGTAAGATGCTTTTCTGTGACTGGT
GAGTACTCAACCAAGTCATTCTGAGAATAGTGTATGCGGCGACCGAGTTGCTCTTGCCCGGCGTCAATAC
GGGATAATACCGCGCCACATAGCAGAACTTTAAAAGTGCTCATCATTGGAAAACGTTCTTCGGGGCGAAA
ACTCTCAAGGATCTTACCGCTGTTGAGATCCAGTTCGATGTAACCCACTCGTGCACCCAACTGATCTTCA
GCATCTTTTACTTTCACCAGCGTTTCTGGGTGAGCAAAAACAGGAAGGCAAAATGCCGCAAAAAAGGGAA
TAAGGGCGACACGGAAATGTTGAATACTCATACTCTTCCTTTTTCAATATTATTGAAGCATTTATCAGGG
TTATTGTCTCATGAGCGGATACATATTTGAATGTATTTAGAAAAATAAACAAATAGGGGTTCCGCGCACA
TTTCCCCGAAAAGTGCCACCTGACGTC
Features (pLannotate 1.2.2; 24 found; start..end, strand, type, name):
     28..80      -  misc_feature   bom (fragment): basis of mobility region from pBR322
    235..614     +  enhancer       CMV enhancer: human cytomegalovirus immediate early enhancer
    615..818     +  promoter       CMV promoter: human cytomegalovirus (CMV) immediate early promoter
    814..847     +  LTR            5' LTR (truncated) (fragment): truncated 5' long terminal repeat (LTR) from HIV-1
    863..881     +  promoter       T7 promoter: promoter for bacteriophage T7 RNA polymerase
    964..1095    +  CDS            Mt3 (fragment): MT3_MOUSE - Experimental evidence at protein level: Swiss-Prot protein existence level 1. Binds heavy metals. Contains three zinc and three copper atoms per polypeptide chain and only a negligible amount of cadmium. Inhibits survival and neurite formation of cortical neurons in vitro (By similarity). From Mus musculus (Mouse).
   1186..1350    +  CDS            smtA: MT_SYNE7 - Experimental evidence at protein level: Swiss-Prot protein existence level 1. May play a role in essential metal ion homeostasis (especially zinc homeostasis) and resistance to certain non-essential metal ions. Metallothioneins have a high content of cysteine residues that bind various heavy metals. From Synechococcus elongatus (strain PCC 7942 / FACHB-805) (Anacystis nidulans R2).
   1360..1599    +  CDS            EC1_WHEAT: Experimental evidence at protein level: Swiss-Prot protein existence level 1. Binds 5 molecules of zinc. May have a role in Zn(2+) homeostasis during embryogenesis. From Triticum aestivum (Wheat).
   2494..2516    +  CDS            5xFLAG (fragment): five tandem FLAG® epitope tags
   2571..2795    +  polyA_signal   bGH poly(A) signal: bovine growth hormone polyadenylation signal
   2799..2820    +  promoter       SV40 promoter (fragment): SV40 enhancer and early promoter
   2841..3269    +  rep_origin     f1 ori (sequence partly withheld): f1 bacteriophage origin of replication; arrow indicates direction of (+) strand synthesis
   3283..3612    +  promoter       SV40 promoter: SV40 enhancer and early promoter
   3660..3707    +  promoter       EM7 promoter: synthetic bacterial promoter&nbsp
   3726..4100    +  CDS            BleoR: antibiotic-binding protein; Sh ble from Streptoalloteichus hindustanus; confers resistance to bleomycin, phleomycin, and Zeocin™
   4110..4235    +  CDS            ble (fragment): BLE_KLEPN - Experimental evidence at protein level: Swiss-Prot protein existence level 1. Binding protein with a strong affinity to the bleomycin family of antibiotics. Binds to CL990; an antimitotic-antibiotic compound. From Klebsiella pneumoniae.
   4230..4351    +  polyA_signal   SV40 poly(A) signal: SV40 polyadenylation signal
   4424..4440    -  protein_bind   lac operator: The lac repressor binds to the lac operator to inhibit transcription in E. coli. This inhibition can be relieved by adding lactose or isopropyl-β-D-thiogalactopyranoside (IPTG). lac repressor encoded by lacI
   4448..4478    -  promoter       lac promoter: promoter for the E. coli lac operon
   4493..4514    -  protein_bind   CAP binding site: CAP binding activates transcription in the presence of cAMP. E. coli catabolite activator protein
   4527..4619    -  CDS            lacI (fragment): lac repressor; lacI; The lac repressor binds to the lac operator to inhibit transcription in E. coli. This inhibition can be relieved by adding lactose or isopropyl-β-D-thiogalactopyranoside (IPTG).
   4802..5390    -  rep_origin     ori: high-copy-number ColE1/pMB1/pBR322/pUC origin of replication
   5561..6421    -  CDS            AmpR: β-lactamase; bla; confers resistance to ampicillin, carbenicillin, and related antibiotics
   6422..6526    -  promoter       AmpR promoter: bla
