[The description below was written by a language model from this plasmid's Addgene catalogue record and pLannotate feature annotations shown in this document.]
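Description:
3M-Qt-FLAG is a mammalian expression plasmid of 6,557 nt built on the pcDNA 3.1 (+) Zeo backbone and made by Gibson cloning. It is propagated in E. coli as a high-copy plasmid through a ColE1/pUC-type origin with ampicillin selection (AmpR under its own bla promoter), and it also carries an f1 phage origin. For selection in mammalian cells, the backbone supplies a Zeocin/bleomycin resistance gene (Sh ble). This gene is driven by the SV40 early promoter, with an EM7 promoter for bacterial expression, and is terminated by an SV40 poly(A) signal. Short annotated fragments such as a truncated HIV-1 LTR, a Klebsiella ble segment and lac/lacI remnants look like backbone sequence or similarity hits rather than functional parts.

The payload sits between the CMV immediate-early enhancer/promoter and the bGH polyadenylation signal, with a T7 promoter just upstream of the insert. It consists of three metallothionein domains arranged in series: mouse MT3, Synechococcus SmtA and wheat EC1. These are followed by QtEnc, the encapsulin shell component listed in the record, and a C-terminal FLAG tag. The feature table annotates the three metal-binding domains and a FLAG fragment but leaves the region between them unlabelled, which is presumably where QtEnc lies. The catalogue lists only mouse as the species, although the annotated metallothioneins come from three different organisms.

The stated purpose is mammalian expression of "EMcapsulins". The associated publication concerns genetically encoded barcodes for correlative volume electron microscopy, which suggests that the cysteine-rich, heavy-metal-binding metallothioneins provide contrast on the shell protein. The FLAG epitope allows detection with antibodies.
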