Addgene plasmid #206940: 3M-Qt-FLAG
Purpose: Mammalian Expression of 3M-Qt-FLAG EMcapsulins
Depositing lab: Gil Westmeyer. Depositing organization: Technische Universitaet Muenchen (TUM). Publication: Genetically encoded barcodes for correlative volume electron microscopy. Sigmund F, Berezin O, Beliakova S, Magerl B, Drawitsch M, Piovesan A, Goncalves F, Bodea SV, Winkler S, Bousraou Z, Grosshauser M, Samara E, Pujol-Marti J, Schadler S, So C, Irsen S, Walch A, Kofler F, Piraud M, Kornfeld J, Briggman K, Westmeyer GG. Nat Biotechnol. 2023 Apr 17. doi: 10.1038/s41587-023-01713-y. PubMed 37069313.
Backbone
  Vector backbone: pcDNA 3.1 (+) Zeo
  Vector type: Mammalian Expression
Growth in bacteria
  Bacterial resistance: Ampicillin, 100 μg/mL
  Growth temperature: 37°C
  Growth strain: NEB Stable
  Copy number: High Copy
Gene/Insert
  Gene/Insert name: MmMT3, SeSmtA, TaEC1, QtEnc
  Species: M. musculus (mouse)
  Tag / fusion protein: FLAG (C terminal on insert)
  Cloning method: Gibson Cloning
Terms and licenses: Academic/Nonprofit Terms; Industry Terms: Not Available to Industry
How to cite: 3M-Qt-FLAG was a gift from Gil Westmeyer (Addgene plasmid # 206940 ; http://n2t.net/addgene:206940 ; RRID:Addgene_206940)
